Addgene plasmid #27301: Integrin alpha5(1-623)-AHCys
Depositing lab: Timothy Springer. Depositing organization: Boston Children's Hospital. Publication: Structure of integrin alpha5beta1 in complex with fibronectin. Takagi J, Strokovich K, Springer TA, Walz T. EMBO J. 2003 Sep 15. 22(18):4607-15. 10.1093/emboj/cdg445 PubMed 12970173.
Backbone
  Vector backbone: pEF1/V5-His
  Backbone size w/o insert (bp): 6200
  Vector type: Mammalian Expression
  Selectable markers: Neomycin (select with G418)
Growth in bacteria
  Bacterial resistance: Ampicillin, 100 μg/mL
  Growth temperature: 37°C
  Growth strain: DH5alpha
  Copy number: High Copy
Gene/Insert
  Gene/Insert name: integrin alpha 5
  Species: H. sapiens (human)
  Insert size (bp): 2800
  Mutation: alpha 5(1-623)+GG+TEV+GGEN+AHCys
  Entrez Gene: ITGA5 (a.k.a. CD49e, FNRA, VLA-5, VLA5A)
  Cloning method: Restriction Enzyme; 5′ cloning site BamHI (unknown if destroyed); 3′ cloning site NotI (unknown if destroyed)
  Sequencing primers: 5′ EF1a-Fwd; 3′ BGH-rev
Terms and licenses: Academic/Nonprofit Terms; Industry Terms: Not Available to Industry
Depositor comments: There is a minor discrepancy between BLAST truncation position and depositor's truncation position. The discrepancies could be the secretion peptide that the depositing lab does not include in their numbering, or the C-terminal tags (that's about 40 aa.)
How to cite: Integrin alpha5(1-623)-AHCys was a gift from Timothy Springer (Addgene plasmid # 27301 ; http://n2t.net/addgene:27301 ; RRID:Addgene_27301)
