[The description below was written by a language model from this plasmid's Addgene catalogue record.]
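Description:
Integrin alpha5(1-623)-AHCys is a mammalian expression plasmid built on the pEF1/V5-His backbone (about 6.2 kb without insert) carrying a roughly 2.8 kb insert encoding a truncated form of human integrin alpha 5 (ITGA5, also known as CD49e or VLA-5 alpha subunit). The plasmid is maintained at high copy in E. coli under ampicillin selection, and it carries a neomycin resistance marker so that stably transfected mammalian cells can be selected with G418. The insert was cloned between BamHI and NotI sites. The promoter is not listed explicitly, but the backbone name and the EF1a forward and BGH reverse sequencing primers are consistent with an EF-1 alpha promoter upstream and a BGH polyadenylation region downstream of the insert.

The encoded protein comprises alpha 5 residues 1-623, followed by a GG linker, a TEV protease cleavage site, a GGEN linker and a C-terminal element designated AHCys. The record does not define AHCys; together with the TEV site, the design suggests a removable C-terminal module that can be cleaved off after purification, but its exact nature should be checked against the associated publication. Whether the backbone's V5 and His tags are in frame with the insert is not stated. The depositor notes a small mismatch between the stated truncation position and that found by sequence alignment, possibly because the lab's numbering excludes the secretion signal peptide or because of the roughly 40 amino acids of C-terminal tags. The construct is associated with structural work on the alpha5beta1 integrin in complex with fibronectin, implying use for producing a truncated alpha 5 fragment, presumably alongside a beta 1 partner construct.
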