>Addgene plasmid #27301 | Integrin alpha5(1-623)-AHCys | addgene partial sequence | sequence record 33589 | 27301 with BGH-rev
GGTGAGGTGAGATGACGGTACGCGTAGAATCGAGACCGAGGAGAGGGTTAGGGATAGGCTTACCTTCGAA
GGGCCCTCTAGACTCGAGCGGCCGCTGAGTTCCATGTTCGAGATAGGGAAACTGAGGGCCAGGGAGAGGC
AGTGACTCGCCCGAGGGCACACGGCAGAATGCAGGCAGAGGCAGAGTGGCCCTGGGCATCCTGAGTCCAG
TTCTGGGCACTCTGCACCTCACAGGCCTGGACTCATTGAGCTAGCTCCTTCTCTAGTGCTTGTAATTCCC
ATTCCAGCTGTGCATTTTCCTTCTCAAGTGCCTGGAGCTCTTTTTCGCACTGAGCATTTTCTCCACCTTG
AAAATAAAGATTCTCGAGTCCACCGTTCTGCTCCCCAAACACTTCCAGCTGCAGGTCAGGCACACAGATG
TTGTCTTCTCCACAGTCCAGCAAGATCTGAGCCTTGTCCTCTATCCGGCTCTTGCTCTGATAATGTAGGG
CTGGCCTGAGGCCGTGGCTGTCCACTGGGGCTTGGGGGTCCAAGGAGAAGTTGAGAGCGATGTGAATCGG
CGAGAGTTTGTCTCGAAATTCTGACTCGTTCCTGAGGTAGATCTTCATCTCTCTGCAATCCTCTCGAGCC
CCATTCTGGATGAGCAGGGTCTGGGTCAGGGTTGCCTGCCTGGAGGCCAGGAACAGTGCCCGCCGTACCC
CTCCCTTCTGCTTCTGCCAGTCCAGCTGAAGTTCCACTGTGAAACCAATGGAGTCAGCAACGTGTTTTCC
AGAAGCATTGAGGCAGAAGCTAAGTGA
