>Addgene plasmid #27301 | Integrin alpha5(1-623)-AHCys | addgene partial sequence | sequence record 33590 | 27301 with EF1a-Fwd
ATTAGCTTGGTACTAATACGACTCACTATAGGGAGACCCAAGCTGGCTAGGTAAGCTTGGTACCGAGCTC
GGATCCACTAGTCCAGTGTGGTGGAATTCTGCAGATCTCAATTAGTCAGCAACCATAGTCCCGCCCCTAA
CTCCGCCCATCCCGCCCCTAACTCCGCCCAGTTCCGCCCATTCTCCGCCCCATGGCTGACTAATTTTTTT
TATTTATGCAGAGGCCGAGGCCGCCTCGGCCTCTGAGCTATTCCAGAAGTAGTGAGGAGGCTTTTTTGGA
GGCCTAGGCTTTTGCAAAAAGCTCCTCGATCGAGGGGCTCGCATCTCTCCTTCACGCGCCCGCCGCCCTA
CCTGAGGCCGCCATCCACGCCGGTTGAGTCGCGTTCTGCCGCCTCCCGCCTGTGGTGCCTCCTGAACTGC
GTCCGCCGTCTAGGTAAGTTTAAAGCTCAGGTCGAGACCGGGCCTTTGTCCGGCGCTCCCTTGGAGCCTA
CCTAGACTCAGCCGGCTCTCCACGCTTTGCCTGACCCTGCTTGCTCAACTCTACGTCTTTGTTTCGTTTT
CTGTTCTGCGCCGTTACAGATCCAAGCTCCTCGACGAAGAGCGGGCGCTATGGGGAGCCGGACGCCAGAG
TCCCCTCTCCACGCCGTGCAGCTGCGCTGGGGCCCCCGGCGCCGACCCCCGCTGCTGCCGCTGCTGTTGC
TGCTGCTGCCGCCGCCACCCAGGGTCGGGGGCTTCAACTTAGACGCGGAGGCCCCAGCAGTACTCTCGGG
GCCCCCGGGCTCCTTCTTCGGATT
